>Addgene plasmid #109717 | p3E-rab5ab | depositor full sequence | sequence record 206654 | Full Sequence
CTTTCCTGCGTTATCCCCTGATTCTGTGGATAACCGTATTACCGCCTTTGAGTGAGCTGATACCGCTCGC
CGCAGCCGAACGACCGAGCGCAGCGAGTCAGTGAGCGAGGAAGCGGAAGAGCGCCCAATACGCAAACCGC
CTCTCCCCGCGCGTTGGCCGATTCATTAATGCAGCTGGCACGACAGGTTTCCCGACTGGAAAGCGGGCAG
TGAGCGCAACGCAATTAATACGCGTACCGCTAGCCAGGAAGAGTTTGTAGAAACGCAAAAAGGCCATCCG
TCAGGATGGCCTTCTGCTTAGTTTGATGCCTGGCAGTTTATGGCGGGCGTCCTGCCCGCCACCCTCCGGG
CCGTTGCTTCACAACGTTCAAATCCGCTCCCGGCGGATTTGTCCTACTCAGGAGAGCGTTCACCGACAAA
CAACAGATAAAACGAAAGGCCCAGTCTTCCGACTGAGCCTTTCGTTTTATTTGATGCCTGGCAGTTCCCT
ACTCTCGCGTTAACGCTAGCATGGATGTTTTCCCAGTCACGACGTTGTAAAACGACGGCCAGTCTTAAGC
TCGGGCCCTGCAGCTCTAGAGCTCGAATTCTACAGGTCACTAATACCATCTAAGTAGTTGGTTCATAGTG
ACTGCATATGTTGTGTTTTACAGTATTATGTAGTCTGTTTTTTATGCAAAATCTAATTTAATATATTGAT
ATTTATATCATTTTACGTTTCTCGTTCAACTTTCTTGTACAAAGTGGTGGCAGGAAGAGGTGGAGCAACG
AGACCTAACGGGCCGAACACCGGCAACAAAATCTGTCAGTTCAAATTAGTGCTGCTGGGAGAGTCTGCTG
TGGGGAAGTCGAGTCTAGTGCTGCGCTTTGTAAAAGGACAGTTTCATGAGTTTCAGGAAAGCACAATAGG
AGCCGCCTTCTTGACTCAAACATTATGTCTGGATGACACAACGGCGAAGTTTGAGATCTGGGATACAGCT
GGCCAGGAGCGCTACCACAGTCTGGCCCCAATGTATTACAGAGGAGCACAGGCGGCCATAGTGGTGTATG
ACATCACAAATGAAGAATCATTTGCACGTGCGAAAAACTGGGTGAAAGAGCTTCAAAGACAAGCCAGTCC
AAATATTGTAATAGCTTTGGCTGGGAACAAGGCAGACCTTGCCAACAAGAGAGCGTTGGACTTTCAGGAT
GCGCAATCATATGCAGATGACAACAGTTTGCTCTTTATGGAAACGTCGGCAAAGACTTCAATGAACGTCA
GTGAGATTTTTATGGCGATCGCAAAGAAGCTCCCGAAGAACGAGCCCCAGCCCGCAGGTGCCAACACAGC
CCGCAACAGAGGAGTGGATCTAACAGAAACAGCACAGCCCGCCAAAGGCCCCTGCTGTAGCACCTAAACC
ACGCTCCTCACCTCCAACTTTATTATACAAAGTTGGCATTATAAAAAAGCATTGCTTATCAATTTGTTGC
AACGAACAGGTCACTATCAGTCAAAATAAAATCATTATTTGGAGCTCCATGGTAGCGTTAACGCGGCCGC
GATATCCCCTATAGTGAGTCGTATTACATGGTCATAGCTGTTTCCTGGCAGCTCTGGCCCGTGTCTCAAA
ATCTCTGATGTTACATTGCACAAGATAAAAATATATCATCATGAACAATAAAACTGTCTGCTTACATAAA
CAGTAATACAAGGGGTGTTATGAGCCATATTCAACGGGAAACGTCGAGGCCGCGATTAAATTCCAACATG
GATGCTGATTTATATGGGTATAAATGGGCTCGCGATAATGTCGGGCAATCAGGTGCGACAATCTATCGCT
TGTATGGGAAGCCCGATGCGCCAGAGTTGTTTCTGAAACATGGCAAAGGTAGCGTTGCCAATGATGTTAC
AGATGAGATGGTCAGACTAAACTGGCTGACGGAATTTATGCCTCTTCCGACCATCAAGCATTTTATCCGT
ACTCCTGATGATGCATGGTTACTCACCACTGCGATCCCCGGAAAAACAGCATTCCAGGTATTAGAAGAAT
ATCCTGATTCAGGTGAAAATATTGTTGATGCGCTGGCAGTGTTCCTGCGCCGGTTGCATTCGATTCCTGT
TTGTAATTGTCCTTTTAACAGCGATCGCGTATTTCGTCTCGCTCAGGCGCAATCACGAATGAATAACGGT
TTGGTTGATGCGAGTGATTTTGATGACGAGCGTAATGGCTGGCCTGTTGAACAAGTCTGGAAAGAAATGC
ATAAACTTTTGCCATTCTCACCGGATTCAGTCGTCACTCATGGTGATTTCTCACTTGATAACCTTATTTT
TGACGAGGGGAAATTAATAGGTTGTATTGATGTTGGACGAGTCGGAATCGCAGACCGATACCAGGATCTT
GCCATCCTATGGAACTGCCTCGGTGAGTTTTCTCCTTCATTACAGAAACGGCTTTTTCAAAAATATGGTA
TTGATAATCCTGATATGAATAAATTGCAGTTTCATTTGATGCTCGATGAGTTTTTCTAATCAGAATTGGT
TAATTGGTTGTAACACTGGCAGAGCATTACGCTGACTTGACGGGACGGCGCAAGCTCATGACCAAAATCC
CTTAACGTGAGTTACGCGTCGTTCCACTGAGCGTCAGACCCCGTAGAAAAGATCAAAGGATCTTCTTGAG
ATCCTTTTTTTCTGCGCGTAATCTGCTGCTTGCAAACAAAAAAACCACCGCTACCAGCGGTGGTTTGTTT
GCCGGATCAAGAGCTACCAACTCTTTTTCCGAAGGTAACTGGCTTCAGCAGAGCGCAGATACCAAATACT
GTCCTTCTAGTGTAGCCGTAGTTAGGCCACCACTTCAAGAACTCTGTAGCACCGCCTACATACCTCGCTC
TGCTAATCCTGTTACCAGTGGCTGCTGCCAGTGGCGATAAGTCGTGTCTTACCGGGTTGGACTCAAGACG
ATAGTTACCGGATAAGGCGCAGCGGTCGGGCTGAACGGGGGGTTCGTGCACACAGCCCAGCTTGGAGCGA
ACGACCTACACCGAACTGAGATACCTACAGCGTGAGCATTGAGAAAGCGCCACGCTTCCCGAAGGGAGAA
AGGCGGACAGGTATCCGGTAAGCGGCAGGGTCGGAACAGGAGAGCGCACGAGGGAGCTTCCAGGGGGAAA
CGCCTGGTATCTTTATAGTCCTGTCGGGTTTCGCCACCTCTGACTTGAGCGTCGATTTTTGTGATGCTCG
TCAGGGGGGCGGAGCCTATGGAAAAACGCCAGCAACGCGGCCTTTTTACGGTTCCTGGCCTTTTGCTGGC
CTTTTGCTCACATGTT
Features (pLannotate 1.2.2; 11 found; start..end, strand, type, name):
    121..213     +  CDS            lacI (fragment): lac repressor; lacI; The lac repressor binds to the lac operator to inhibit transcription in E. coli. This inhibition can be relieved by adding lactose or isopropyl-β-D-thiogalactopyranoside (IPTG).
    268..295     -  terminator     rrnB T2 terminator: transcription terminator T2 from the E. coli rrnB gene
    427..470     +  terminator     rrnB T1 terminator: Escherichia coli rrnB; transcription terminator T1 from the E. coli rrnB gene
    517..553     -  CDS            lacZα (fragment): LacZα fragment of β-galactosidase; lacZ fragment
    624..748     -  protein_bind   attR2: mutant version of attR; recombination site for the Gateway® LR reaction LR Clonase™
    762..1391    +  CDS            Rab5a: RAB5A_MOUSE - Also known as nnyRab5a. Experimental evidence at protein level: Swiss-Prot protein existence level 1. Small GTPase which cycles between active GTP-bound and inactive GDP-bound states. In its active state, binds to a variety of effector proteins to regulate cellular responses such as of intracellular membrane trafficking, from the formation of transport vesicles to their fusion with membranes. Active GTP-bound form is able to recruit to membranes different sets of downstream effectors directly responsible for vesicle formation, movement, tethering and fusion. RAB5A is required for
   1415..1435    -  protein_bind   attB3: mutant version of attB; core recombination site for the Gateway® BP reaction BP Clonase™
   1426..1511    -  protein_bind   attL1 (fragment): mutant version of attL; recombination site for the Gateway® LR reaction LR Clonase™
   1548..1566    -  promoter       T7 promoter: promoter for bacteriophage T7 RNA polymerase
   1700..2509    +  CDS            KanR: aminoglycoside phosphotransferase; aph(3')-Ia; confers resistance to kanamycin in bacteria or G418 (Geneticin®) in eukaryotes
   2656..3244    +  rep_origin     ori: high-copy-number ColE1/pMB1/pBR322/pUC origin of replication
