>Addgene plasmid #109717 | p3E-rab5ab | addgene full sequence | sequence record 225468 | Addgene NGS Result
CATAGTGACTGCATATGTTGTGTTTTACAGTATTATGTAGTCTGTTTTTTATGCAAAATCTAATTTAATA
TATTGATATTTATATCATTTTACGTTTCTCGTTCAACTTTCTTGTACAAAGTGGTGGCAGGAAGAGGTGG
AGCAACGAGACCTAACGGGCCGAACACCGGCAACAAAATCTGTCAGTTCAAATTAGTGCTGCTGGGAGAG
TCTGCTGTGGGGAAGTCGAGTCTAGTGCTGCGCTTTGTAAAAGGACAGTTTCATGAGTTTCAGGAAAGCA
CAATAGGAGCCGCCTTCTTGACTCAAACATTATGTCTGGATGACACAACGGCGAAGTTTGAGATCTGGGA
TACAGCTGGCCAGGAGCGCTACCACAGTCTGGCCCCAATGTATTACAGAGGAGCACAGGCGGCCATAGTG
GTGTATGACATCACAAATGAAGAATCATTTGCACGTGCGAAAAACTGGGTGAAAGAGCTTCAAAGACAAG
CCAGTCCAAATATTGTAATAGCTTTGGCTGGGAACAAGGCAGACCTTGCCAACAAGAGAGCGTTGGACTT
TCAGGATGCGCAATCATATGCAGATGACAACAGTTTGCTCTTTATGGAAACGTCGGCAAAGACTTCAATG
AACGTCAGTGAGATTTTTATGGCGATCGCAAAGAAGCTCCCGAAGAACGAGCCCCAGCCCGCAGGTGCCA
ACACAGCCCGCAACAGAGGAGTGGATCTAACAGAAACAGCACAGCCCGCCAAAGGCCCCTGCTGTAGCAC
CTAAACCACGCTCCTCACCTCCAACTTTATTATACAAAGTTGGCATTATAAAAAAGCATTGCTTATCAAT
TTGTTGCAACGAACAGGTCACTATCAGTCAAAATAAAATCATTATTTGGAGCTCCATGGTAGCGTTAACG
CGGCCGCGATATCCCCTATAGTGAGTCGTATTACATGGTCATAGCTGTTTCCTGGCAGCTCTGGCCCGTG
TCTCAAAATCTCTGATGTTACATTGCACAAGATAAAAATATATCATCATGAACAATAAAACTGTCTGCTT
ACATAAACAGTAATACAAGGGGTGTTATGAGCCATATTCAACGGGAAACGTCGAGGCCGCGATTAAATTC
CAACATGGATGCTGATTTATATGGGTATAAATGGGCTCGCGATAATGTCGGGCAATCAGGTGCGACAATC
TATCGCTTGTATGGGAAGCCCGATGCGCCAGAGTTGTTTCTGAAACATGGCAAAGGTAGCGTTGCCAATG
ATGTTACAGATGAGATGGTCAGACTAAACTGGCTGACGGAATTTATGCCTCTTCCGACCATCAAGCATTT
TATCCGTACTCCTGATGATGCATGGTTACTCACCACTGCGATCCCCGGAAAAACAGCATTCCAGGTATTA
GAAGAATATCCTGATTCAGGTGAAAATATTGTTGATGCGCTGGCAGTGTTCCTGCGCCGGTTGCATTCGA
TTCCTGTTTGTAATTGTCCTTTTAACAGCGATCGCGTATTTCGTCTCGCTCAGGCGCAATCACGAATGAA
TAACGGTTTGGTTGATGCGAGTGATTTTGATGACGAGCGTAATGGCTGGCCTGTTGAACAAGTCTGGAAA
GAAATGCATAAACTTTTGCCATTCTCACCGGATTCAGTCGTCACTCATGGTGATTTCTCACTTGATAACC
TTATTTTTGACGAGGGGAAATTAATAGGTTGTATTGATGTTGGACGAGTCGGAATCGCAGACCGATACCA
GGATCTTGCCATCCTATGGAACTGCCTCGGTGAGTTTTCTCCTTCATTACAGAAACGGCTTTTTCAAAAA
TATGGTATTGATAATCCTGATATGAATAAATTGCAGTTTCATTTGATGCTCGATGAGTTTTTCTAATCAG
AATTGGTTAATTGGTTGTAACACTGGCAGAGCATTACGCTGACTTGACGGGACGGCGCAAGCTCATGACC
AAAATCCCTTAACGTGAGTTACGCGTCGTTCCACTGAGCGTCAGACCCCGTAGAAAAGATCAAAGGATCT
TCTTGAGATCCTTTTTTTCTGCGCGTAATCTGCTGCTTGCAAACAAAAAAACCACCGCTACCAGCGGTGG
TTTGTTTGCCGGATCAAGAGCTACCAACTCTTTTTCCGAAGGTAACTGGCTTCAGCAGAGCGCAGATACC
AAATACTGTTCTTCTAGTGTAGCCGTAGTTAGGCCACCACTTCAAGAACTCTGTAGCACCGCCTACATAC
CTCGCTCTGCTAATCCTGTTACCAGTGGCTGCTGCCAGTGGCGATAAGTCGTGTCTTACCGGGTTGGACT
CAAGACGATAGTTACCGGATAAGGCGCAGCGGTCGGGCTGAACGGGGGGTTCGTGCACACAGCCCAGCTT
GGAGCGAACGACCTACACCGAACTGAGATACCTACAGCGTGAGCTATGAGAAAGCGCCACGCTTCCCGAA
GGGAGAAAGGCGGACAGGTATCCGGTAAGCGGCAGGGTCGGAACAGGAGAGCGCACGAGGGAGCTTCCAG
GGGGAAACGCCTGGTATCTTTATAGTCCTGTCGGGTTTCGCCACCTCTGACTTGAGCGTCGATTTTTGTG
ATGCTCGTCAGGGGGGCGGAGCCTATGGAAAAACGCCAGCAACGCGGCCTTTTTACGGTTCCTGGCCTTT
TGCTGGCCTTTTGCTCACATGTTCTTTCCTGCGTTATCCCCTGATTCTGTGGATAACCGTATTACCGCCT
TTGAGTGAGCTGATACCGCTCGCCGCAGCCGAACGACCGAGCGCAGCGAGTCAGTGAGCGAGGAAGCGGA
AGAGCGCCCAATACGCAAACCGCCTCTCCCCGCGCGTTGGCCGATTCATTAATGCAGCTGGCACGACAGG
TTTCCCGACTGGAAAGCGGGCAGTGAGCGCAACGCAATTAATACGCGTACCGCTAGCCAGGAAGAGTTTG
TAGAAACGCAAAAAGGCCATCCGTCAGGATGGCCTTCTGCTTAGTTTGATGCCTGGCAGTTTATGGCGGG
CGTCCTGCCCGCCACCCTCCGGGCCGTTGCTTCACAACGTTCAAATCCGCTCCCGGCGGATTTGTCCTAC
TCAGGAGAGCGTTCACCGACAAACAACAGATAAAACGAAAGGCCCAGTCTTCCGACTGAGCCTTTCGTTT
TATTTGATGCCTGGCAGTTCCCTACTCTCGCGTTAACGCTAGCATGGATGTTTTCCCAGTCACGACGTTG
TAAAACGACGGCCAGTCTTAAGCTCGGGCCCTGCAGCTCTAGAGCTCGAATTCTACAGGTCACTAATACC
ATCTAAGTAGTTGGTT
Features (pLannotate 1.2.2; 12 found; start..end, strand, type, name):
      1..125     -  protein_bind   attR2: mutant version of attR; recombination site for the Gateway® LR reaction LR Clonase™
    139..768     +  CDS            Rab5a: RAB5A_MOUSE - Also known as nnyRab5a. Experimental evidence at protein level: Swiss-Prot protein existence level 1. Small GTPase which cycles between active GTP-bound and inactive GDP-bound states. In its active state, binds to a variety of effector proteins to regulate cellular responses such as of intracellular membrane trafficking, from the formation of transport vesicles to their fusion with membranes. Active GTP-bound form is able to recruit to membranes different sets of downstream effectors directly responsible for vesicle formation, movement, tethering and fusion. RAB5A is required for
    792..812     -  protein_bind   attB3: mutant version of attB; core recombination site for the Gateway® BP reaction BP Clonase™
    803..888     -  protein_bind   attL1 (fragment): mutant version of attL; recombination site for the Gateway® LR reaction LR Clonase™
    925..943     -  promoter       T7 promoter: promoter for bacteriophage T7 RNA polymerase
   1077..1886    +  CDS            KanR: aminoglycoside phosphotransferase; aph(3')-Ia; confers resistance to kanamycin in bacteria or G418 (Geneticin®) in eukaryotes
   2033..2621    +  rep_origin     ori: high-copy-number ColE1/pMB1/pBR322/pUC origin of replication
   2804..2896    +  CDS            lacI (fragment): lac repressor; lacI; The lac repressor binds to the lac operator to inhibit transcription in E. coli. This inhibition can be relieved by adding lactose or isopropyl-β-D-thiogalactopyranoside (IPTG).
   2951..2978    -  terminator     rrnB T2 terminator: transcription terminator T2 from the E. coli rrnB gene
   3110..3153    +  terminator     rrnB T1 terminator: Escherichia coli rrnB; transcription terminator T1 from the E. coli rrnB gene
   3200..3236    -  CDS            lacZα (fragment): LacZα fragment of β-galactosidase; lacZ fragment
   3274..3303    -  protein_bind   attP2 (fragment): mutant version of attP; recombination site for the Gateway® BP reaction BP Clonase™
