[The description below was written by a language model from this plasmid's Addgene catalogue record and pLannotate feature annotations shown in this document.]
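Description:
p3E-rab5ab is a 3′ entry clone for multisite Gateway assembly, built in the pDONR P2R-P3 backbone and catalogued as a zebrafish plasmid. It is a small (about 3.3 kb) bacterial plasmid maintained at high copy from a ColE1/pUC-type origin and selected with kanamycin through the aph(3′)-Ia resistance gene. The remaining backbone annotations are typical donor-vector remnants. They include rrnB T1 and T2 terminators, which insulate the cloning site from read-through transcription, a T7 promoter next to the insert, and short lacI and lacZα fragments that are not functional units.

The insert is the coding sequence of zebrafish rab5ab. The automated annotation labels it by similarity to mouse Rab5a, a small GTPase that cycles between GTP- and GDP-bound states and regulates early endosomal membrane trafficking, but the catalogue entry gives the species as D. rerio. The open reading frame is flanked by an attR2 site on one side. On the other side the annotation calls overlapping attB3 core and attL fragments, which fits the attL3 site expected of a 3′ entry clone made by a BP reaction. The plasmid has no eukaryotic promoter or polyadenylation signal annotated, so it is not an expression construct in itself.

Its stated purpose is 3′ tagging with rab5ab. In an LR reaction it is combined with a 5′ promoter entry clone, a middle entry clone and a destination vector, which places rab5ab downstream of the middle element, for example to fuse a reporter to the Rab N-terminus. The associated publication used in vivo cell biological screening in the study of T-tubule formation. The two sequence records, one from the depositor and one from repository sequencing, are the same length and show the same features with different start coordinates.
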