Addgene plasmid #109717: p3E-rab5ab
Purpose: Multisite gateway vector for 3' tagging with rab5ab
Depositing lab: Rob Parton. Depositing organization: University of Queensland, Institute for Molecular Bioscience. Publication: In vivo cell biological screening identifies an endocytic capture mechanism for T-tubule formation. Hall TE, Martel N, Ariotti N, Xiong Z, Lo HP, Ferguson C, Rae J, Lim YW, Parton RG. Nat Commun. 2020 Jul 24;11(1):3711. doi: 10.1038/s41467-020-17486-w. PubMed 32709891.
Backbone
  Vector backbone: pDONR p2R-p3
  Vector type: Zebrafish plasmids
Growth in bacteria
  Bacterial resistance: Kanamycin, 50 μg/mL
  Growth temperature: 37°C
  Growth strain: DH5alpha
  Copy number: High Copy
Gene/Insert
  Gene/Insert name: rab5ab
  Species: D. rerio (zebrafish)
  Entrez Gene: rab5ab (a.k.a. Rab5a, rab5al, zgc:56644)
  Cloning method: Gateway Cloning
Terms and licenses: Academic/Nonprofit Terms; Industry Terms: Not Available to Industry
How to cite: p3E-rab5ab was a gift from Rob Parton (Addgene plasmid # 109717 ; http://n2t.net/addgene:109717 ; RRID:Addgene_109717)
